>Addgene plasmid #154407 | pDONR223 SARS-CoV2 TEV-NSP8 | addgene full sequence | sequence record 304674 | Addgene NGS Result
AAACCGCCTCTCCCCGCGCGTTGGCCGATTCATTAATGCAGCTGGCACGACAGGTTTCCCGACTGGAAAG
CGGGCAGTGAGCGCAACGCAATTAATACGCGTACCGCTAGCCAGGAAGAGTTTGTAGAAACGCAAAAAGG
CCATCCGTCAGGATGGCCTTCTGCTTAGTTTGATGCCTGGCAGTTTATGGCGGGCGTCCTGCCCGCCACC
CTCCGGGCCGTTGCTTCACAACGTTCAAATCCGCTCCCGGCGGATTTGTCCTACTCAGGAGAGCGTTCAC
CGACAAACAACAGATAAAACGAAAGGCCCAGTCTTCCGACTGAGCCTTTCGTTTTATTTGATGCCTGGCA
GTTCCCTACTCTCGCGTTAACGCTAGCATGGATGTTTTCCCAGTCACGACGTTGTAAAACGACGGCCAGT
CTTAAGCTCGGGCCCCAAATAATGATTTTATTTTGACTGATAGTGACCTGTTCGTTGCAACAAATTGATG
AGCAATGCTTTTTTATAATGCCAACTTTGTACAAAAAAGTTGGCGAAAACCTGTACTTCCAAGGCATGGC
CATCGCTAGCGAGTTCAGCTCCCTGCCTTCCTACGCCGCTTTCGCCACCGCTCAGGAGGCTTACGAACAG
GCCGTGGCTAACGGCGACTCCGAAGTGGTGCTGAAGAAGCTGAAGAAGTCCCTGAACGTGGCCAAGTCTG
AGTTCGACAGAGACGCCGCTATGCAGCGTAAGCTGGAAAAGATGGCCGACCAGGCTATGACCCAGATGTA
CAAGCAGGCTCGCTCTGAGGACAAGAGGGCTAAGGTGACCAGCGCCATGCAGACCATGCTGTTCACCATG
CTGCGCAAGCTGGACAACGACGCTCTGAACAACATCATCAACAACGCCAGAGACGGCTGCGTGCCCCTGA
ACATCATCCCTCTGACCACCGCCGCTAAGCTGATGGTGGTCATCCCCGACTACAACACCTACAAGAACAC
CTGCGACGGAACCACCTTCACCTACGCCTCCGCTCTGTGGGAGATCCAGCAGGTGGTGGACGCTGACTCT
AAGATCGTGCAGCTGTCTGAAATCAGCATGGACAACAGCCCAAACCTGGCTTGGCCACTGATCGTGACCG
CCCTGCGCGCTAACTCTGCCGTGAAGCTGCAGTAATACCCAACTTTCTTGTACAAAGTTGGCATTATAAG
AAAGCATTGCTTATCAATTTGTTGCAACGAACAGGTCACTATCAGTCAAAATAAAATCATTATTTGCCAT
CCAGCTGATATCCCCTATAGTGAGTCGTATTACATGGTCATAGCTGTTTCCTGGCAGCTCTGGCCCGTGT
CTCAAAATCTCTGATGTTACATTGCACAAGATAAAAATATATCATCATGCCTCCTCTAGACCAGCCAGGA
CAGAAATGCCTCGACTTCGCTGCTACCCAAGGTTGCCGGGTGACGCACACCGTGGAAACGGATGAAGGCA
CGAACCCAGTGGACATAAGCCTGTTCGGTTCGTAAGCTGTAATGCAAGTAGCGTATGCGCTCACGCAACT
GGTCCAGAACCTTGACCGAACGCAGCGGTGGTAACGGCGCAGTGGCGGTTTTCATGGCTTGTTATGACTG
TTTTTTTGGGGTACAGTCTATGCCTCGGGCATCCAAGCAGCAAGCGCGTTACGCCGTGGGTCGATGTTTG
ATGTTATGGAGCAGCAACGATGTTACGCAGCAGGGCAGTCGCCCTAAAACAAAGTTAAACATTATGAGGG
AAGCGGTGATCGCCGAAGTATCGACTCAACTATCAGAGGTAGTTGGCGTCATCGAGCGCCATCTCGAACC
GACGTTGCTGGCCGTACATTTGTACGGCTCCGCAGTGGATGGCGGCCTGAAGCCACACAGTGATATTGAT
TTGCTGGTTACGGTGACCGTAAGGCTTGATGAAACAACGCGGCGAGCTTTGATCAACGACCTTTTGGAAA
CTTCGGCTTCCCCTGGAGAGAGCGAGATTCTCCGCGCTGTAGAAGTCACCATTGTTGTGCACGACGACAT
CATTCCGTGGCGTTATCCAGCTAAGCGCGAACTGCAATTTGGAGAATGGCAGCGCAATGACATTCTTGCA
GGTATCTTCGAGCCAGCCACGATCGACATTGATCTGGCTATCTTGCTGACAAAAGCAAGAGAACATAGCG
TTGCCTTGGTAGGTCCAGCGGCGGAGGAACTCTTTGATCCGGTTCCTGAACAGGATCTATTTGAGGCGCT
AAATGAAACCTTAACGCTATGGAACTCGCCGCCCGACTGGGCTGGCGATGAGCGAAATGTAGTGCTTACG
TTGTCCCGCATTTGGTACAGCGCAGTAACCGGCAAAATCGCGCCGAAGGATGTCGCTGCCGACTGGGCAA
TGGAGCGCCTGCCGGCCCAGTATCAGCCCGTCATACTTGAAGCTAGACAGGCTTATCTTGGACAAGAAGA
AGATCGCTTGGCCTCGCGCGCAGATCAGTTGGAAGAATTTGTCCACTACGTGAAAGGCGAGATCACCAAG
GTAGTCGGCAAATAACCCTCGAGCCACCCATGACCAAAATCCCTTAACGTGAGTTACGCGTCGTTCCACT
GAGCGTCAGACCCCGTAGAAAAGATCAAAGGATCTTCTTGAGATCCTTTTTTTCTGCGCGTAATCTGCTG
CTTGCAAACAAAAAAACCACCGCTACCAGCGGTGGTTTGTTTGCCGGATCAAGAGCTACCAACTCTTTTT
CCGAAGGTAACTGGCTTCAGCAGAGCGCAGATACCAAATACTGTTCTTCTAGTGTAGCCGTAGTTAGGCC
ACCACTTCAAGAACTCTGTAGCACCGCCTACATACCTCGCTCTGCTAATCCTGTTACCAGTGGCTGCTGC
CAGTGGCGATAAGTCGTGTCTTACCGGGTTGGACTCAAGACGATAGTTACCGGATAAGGCGCAGCGGTCG
GGCTGAACGGGGGGTTCGTGCACACAGCCCAGCTTGGAGCGAACGACCTACACCGAACTGAGATACCTAC
AGCGTGAGCTATGAGAAAGCGCCACGCTTCCCGAAGGGAGAAAGGCGGACAGGTATCCGGTAAGCGGCAG
GGTCGGAACAGGAGAGCGCACGAGGGAGCTTCCAGGGGGAAACGCCTGGTATCTTTATAGTCCTGTCGGG
TTTCGCCACCTCTGACTTGAGCGTCGATTTTTGTGATGCTCGTCAGGGGGGCGGAGCCTATGGAAAAACG
CCAGCAACGCGGCCTTTTTACGGTTCCTGGCCTTTTGCTGGCCTTTTGCTCACATGTTCTTTCCTGCGTT
ATCCCCTGATTCTGTGGATAACCGTATTACCGCCTTTGAGTGAGCTGATACCGCTCGCCGCAGCCGAACG
ACCGAGCGCAGCGAGTCAGTGAGCGAGGAAGCGGAAGAGCGCCCAATACGC
Features (pLannotate 1.2.2; 13 found; start..end, strand, type, name):
    135..162     -  terminator     rrnB T2 terminator: transcription terminator T2 from the E. coli rrnB gene
    294..337     +  terminator     rrnB T1 terminator: Escherichia coli rrnB; transcription terminator T1 from the E. coli rrnB gene
    384..420     -  CDS            lacZα (fragment): LacZα fragment of β-galactosidase; lacZ fragment
    437..532     +  protein_bind   attL3: mutant version of attL; recombination site for the Gateway® LR reaction LR Clonase™
    535..551     +  CDS            TEV site (fragment): tobacco etch virus (TEV) protease recognition and cleavage site
    559..1152    +  CDS            R1A_SARS2 (fragment): Experimental evidence at protein level: Swiss-Prot protein existence level 1. [Non-structural protein 10]: Plays a pivotal role in viral transcription by stimulating both nsp14 3'-5' exoribonuclease and nsp16 2'-O-methyltransferase activities. Therefore plays an essential role in viral mRNAs cap methylation. From Severe acute respiratory syndrome coronavirus 2 (2019-nCoV) (SARS-CoV-2).
   1157..1256    -  protein_bind   attL2: mutant version of attL; recombination site for the Gateway® LR reaction LR Clonase™
   1274..1292    -  promoter       T7 promoter: promoter for bacteriophage T7 RNA polymerase
   1482..1505    +  promoter       Pc promoter (fragment): intI1 (promoter lies within the coding sequence); class 1 integron promoter
   1681..1737    +  CDS            GmR (fragment): gentamycin acetyltransferase; aacC1; confers resistance to gentamycin
   1744..2535    +  CDS            SmR: aminoglycoside adenylyltransferase (Murphy, 1985); aadA; confers resistance to spectinomycin and streptomycin
   2628..3216    +  rep_origin     ori: high-copy-number ColE1/pMB1/pBR322/pUC origin of replication
   3399..80      +  CDS            lacI (fragment) (across the origin): lac repressor; lacI; The lac repressor binds to the lac operator to inhibit transcription in E. coli. This inhibition can be relieved by adding lactose or isopropyl-β-D-thiogalactopyranoside (IPTG).
