[The description below was written by a language model from this plasmid's Addgene catalogue record and pLannotate feature annotations shown in this document.]
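Description:
pDONR223 SARS-CoV2 TEV-NSP8 is a Gateway-compatible entry clone built on the pDONR223 backbone, carrying the coding sequence for non-structural protein 8 (NSP8) of SARS-CoV-2 isolate Wuhan-Hu-1. NSP8 is one of the mature products processed from the ORF1ab replicase polyprotein. The feature table detects it as a fragment of the ORF1a polyprotein entry, and the functional text attached to that hit concerns nsp10 rather than NSP8, so it should be read only as a match to the polyprotein. The insert (recorded as 621 bp) was PCR-amplified, carries many synonymous changes from codon optimization, and is preceded at its N-terminal end by a tobacco etch virus (TEV) protease recognition site, so that an N-terminal tag added by a destination vector can later be cleaved off.

The TEV-NSP8 cassette is flanked by attL recombination sites (annotated as attL3 and attL2), which allow transfer into attR-containing destination vectors by an LR Clonase reaction. The entry clone itself has no promoter positioned to express the insert. The annotated T7 promoter lies outside the att sites, as do the M13 sequencing primer sites, and rrnB T1 and T2 terminators upstream insulate the cassette from read-through transcription. The plasmid is propagated in E. coli through a high-copy ColE1/pUC-type origin and is selected with spectinomycin via the aadA (SmR) gene, which lies downstream of an integron Pc promoter fragment. Small lacZα, lacI and GmR fragments are backbone remnants. The sequenced record is 3,411 nt, shorter than the listed empty backbone because recombination replaces the donor vector's selection cassette. The clone belongs to a collection of SARS-CoV-2 coding regions intended for flexible transfer into expression vectors.
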