Addgene plasmid #154407: pDONR223 SARS-CoV2 TEV-NSP8
Purpose: Gateway-compatible Entry vector
Depositing lab: Fritz Roth. Depositing organization: Sinai Health System. Publication: A Comprehensive, Flexible Collection of SARS-CoV-2 Coding Regions. Kim DK, Knapp JJ, Kuang D, Chawla A, Cassonnet P, Lee H, Sheykhkarimli D, Samavarchi-Tehrani P, Abdouni H, Rayhan A, Li R, Pogoutse O, Coyaud E, van der Werf S, Demeret C, Gingras AC, Taipale M, Raught B, Jacob Y, Roth FP. G3 (Bethesda). 2020 Aug 6. pii: g3.120.401554. doi: 10.1534/g3.120.401554. PubMed 32763951.
Backbone
  Vector backbone: pDONR223
  Backbone manufacturer: Rual et al, Genome Res. 14:2128-2135, 2004.
  Backbone size w/o insert (bp): 5005
  Vector type: Gateway-compatible Entry vector, with insert of NSP8 CDS with a TEV sequence at the N-term.
Growth in bacteria
  Bacterial resistance: Spectinomycin, 50 μg/mL
  Growth temperature: 37°C
  Growth strain: DH5alpha
  Copy number: Unknown
Gene/Insert
  Gene/Insert name: NSP8
  Species: SARS-CoV-2 isolate Wuhan-Hu-1
  Insert size (bp): 621
  Mutation: Many synonymous changes due to codon optimization
  Entrez Gene: ORF1ab (a.k.a. GU280_gp01)
  Cloning method: Gateway Cloning
  Sequencing primers: 5′ M13F; 3′ M13R
Resource information
  A portion of this plasmid was derived from a plasmid made by: PCR amplified
Terms and licenses: Academic/Nonprofit Terms; Industry Terms
How to cite: pDONR223 SARS-CoV2 TEV-NSP8 was a gift from Fritz Roth (Addgene plasmid # 154407 ; http://n2t.net/addgene:154407 ; RRID:Addgene_154407)
