>Addgene plasmid #154407 | pDONR223 SARS-CoV2 TEV-NSP8 | depositor partial sequence | sequence record 298876 | Inserted CDS with stop codon
GAAAACCTGTACTTCCAAGGCATGGCCATCGCTAGCGAGTTCAGCTCCCTGCCTTCCTACGCCGCTTTCG
CCACCGCTCAGGAGGCTTACGAACAGGCCGTGGCTAACGGCGACTCCGAAGTGGTGCTGAAGAAGCTGAA
GAAGTCCCTGAACGTGGCCAAGTCTGAGTTCGACAGAGACGCCGCTATGCAGCGTAAGCTGGAAAAGATG
GCCGACCAGGCTATGACCCAGATGTACAAGCAGGCTCGCTCTGAGGACAAGAGGGCTAAGGTGACCAGCG
CCATGCAGACCATGCTGTTCACCATGCTGCGCAAGCTGGACAACGACGCTCTGAACAACATCATCAACAA
CGCCAGAGACGGCTGCGTGCCCCTGAACATCATCCCTCTGACCACCGCCGCTAAGCTGATGGTGGTCATC
CCCGACTACAACACCTACAAGAACACCTGCGACGGAACCACCTTCACCTACGCCTCCGCTCTGTGGGAGA
TCCAGCAGGTGGTGGACGCTGACTCTAAGATCGTGCAGCTGTCTGAAATCAGCATGGACAACAGCCCAAA
CCTGGCTTGGCCACTGATCGTGACCGCCCTGCGCGCTAACTCTGCCGTGAAGCTGCAGTAA
